>Addgene plasmid #167615 | pKP1362 | addgene full sequence | sequence record 336000 | Addgene NGS Result
ATGATTATGACTTCAATGACCCTTGATTTACCTCGCCGCTTCCCCTGGCCGACGTTACTTTCGGTCGGAA
TTCATGGTGCTGTTGTGGCGGGTCTGCTCTATACCTCGGTACATCAGGTTATTGAACTACCTGCGCCTGC
GCAGCCGATTTCTGTCACGATGGTTACGCCTGCTGATCTCGAACCGCCACAAGCCGTTCAGCCGCCACCG
GAGCCGGTGGTAGAGCCAGAACCGGAACCTGAGCCGATCCCCGAACCGCCAAAAGAAGCACCGGTGGTCA
TTGAAAAGCCGAAGCCGAAACCTAAGCCAAAACCGAAGCCGGTGAAAAAGGTACAGGAGCAGCCAAAACG
CGATGTCAAACCCGTAGAGTCGCGTCCGGCATCACCGTTTGAAAATACGGCACCGGCACGCCTGACATCA
AGTACAGCAACGGCTGCAACCAGCAAGCCGGTTACCAGTGTGGCTTCAGGACCACGCGCATTAAGCCGTA
ATCAGCCGCAGTATCCGGCTCGAGCACAGGCATTGCGCATTGAAGGGCAGGTTAAAGTTAAATTTGACGT
TACGCCGGATGGTCGCGTGGATAACGTACAAATCCTCTCAGCCAAGCCTGCGAACATGTTTGAGCGTGAG
GTGAAAAATGCGATGCGCAGATGGCGTTATGAGCCGGGTAAGCCAGGCAGTGGGATTGTGGTGAATATCC
TGTTTAAAATTAACGGCACCACCGAAATTCAGTAAGCAGAAGCATGCAAGCTTGGCTGTTTTGGCGGATG
AGAGAAGATTTTCAGCCTGATACAGATTAAATCAGAACGCAGAAGCGGTCTGATAAAACAGAATTTGCCT
GGCGGCAGTAGCGCGGTGGTCCCACCTGACCCCATGCCGAACTCAGAAGTGAAACGCCGTAGCGCCGATG
GTAGTGTGGGGTCTCCCCATGCGAGAGTAGGGAACTGCCAGGCATCAAATAAAACGAAAGGCTCAGTCGA
AAGACTGGGCCTTTCGTTTTATCTGTTGTTTGTCGGTGAACGCTCTCCTGAGTAGGACAAATCCGCCGGG
AGCGGATTTGAACGTTGCGAAGCAACGGCCCGGAGGGTGGCGGGCAGGACGCCCGCCATAAACTGCCAGG
CATCAAATTAAGCAGAAGGCCATCCTGACGGATGGCCTTTTTGCGTTTCTACAAACTCTTTTGTTTATTT
TTCTAAATACATTCAAATATGTATCCGCTCATGAGACAATAACCCTGATAAATGCTTCAATAATATTGAA
AAAGGAAGAGTATGAGTATTCAACATTTCCGTGTCGCCCTTATTCCCTTTTTTGCGGCATTTTGCCTTCC
TGTTTTTGCTCACCCAGAAACGCTGGTGAAAGTAAAAGATGCTGAAGATCAGTTGGGTGCAGCAAACTAT
TAACTGGCGAACTACTTACTCTAGCTTCCCGGCAACAATTAATAGACTGGATGGAGGCGGATAAAGTTGC
AGGACCACTTCTGCGCTCGGCCCTTCCGGCTGGCTGGTTTATTGCTGATAAATCTGGAGCCGGTGAGCGT
GGGTCTCGCGGTATCATTGCAGCACTGGGGCCAGATGGTAAGCCCTCCCGTATCGTAGTTATCTACACGA
CGGGGAGTCAGGCAACTATGGATGAACGAAATAGACAGATCGCTGAGATAGGTGCCTCACTGATTAAGCA
TTGGTAACTGTCAGACCAAGTTTACTCATATATACTTTAGATTGATT
[125 nt withheld, positions 1728-1852]
C
[141 nt withheld, positions 1854-1994]
CCTTTGACGTTGGAGTCCACGTTCTTT
[37 nt withheld, positions 2022-2058]
ACCCTATCTCGGGCTATTCTTTTGATTTATAAGGGATTTTGCCGATTTCGGCCTATTGGTTAAAAAATGA
GCTGATTTAACAAAAATTTAACGCGAATTTTAACAAAATATTAACGTTTACAATTTAAAAGGATCTAGGT
GAAGATCCTTTTTGATAATCTCATGACCAAAATCCCTTAACGTGAGTTTTCGTTCCACTGAGCGTCAGAC
CCCGTAGAAAAGATCAAAGGATCTTCTTGAGATCCTTTTTTTCTGCGCGTAATCTGCTGCTTGCAAACAA
AAAAACCACCGCTACCAGCGGTGGTTTGTTTGCCGGATCAAGAGCTACCAACTCTTTTTCCGAAGGTAAC
TGGCTTCAGCAGAGCGCAGATACCAAATACTGTCCTTCTAGTGTAGCCGTAGTTAGGCCACCACTTCAAG
AACTCTGTAGCACCGCCTACATACCTCGCTCTGCTAATCCTGTTACCAGTCAGGCATTTGAGAAGCACAC
GGTCACACTGCTTCCGGTAGTCAATAAACCGGTAAACCAGCAATAGACATAAGCGGCTATTTAACGACCC
TGCCCTGAACCGACGACCGGGTCGAATTTGCTTTCGAATTTCTGCCATTCATCCGCTTATTATCACTTAT
TCAGGCGTAGCAACCAGGCGTTTAAGGGCACCAATAACTGCCTTAAAAAAATTACGCCCCGCCCTGCCAC
TCATCGCAGTACTGTTGTAATTCATTAAGCATTCTGCCGACATGGAAGCCATCACAAACGGCATGATGAA
CCTGAATCGCCAGCGGCATCAGCACCTTGTCGCCTTGCGTATAATATTTGCCCATGGTGAAAACGGGGGC
GAAGAAGTTGTCCATATTGGCCACGTTTAAATCAAAACTGGTGAAACTCACCCAGGGATTGGCTGAGACG
AAAAACATATTCTCAATAAACCCTTTAGGGAAATAGGCCAGGTTTTCACCGTAACACGCCACATCTTGCG
AATATATGTGTAGAAACTGCCGGAAATCGTCGTGGTATTCACTCCAGAGCGATGAAAACGTTTCAGTTTG
CTCATGGAAAACGGTGTAACAAGGGTGAACACTATCCCATATCACCAGCTCACCGTCTTTCATTGCCATA
CGGAATTCCGGATGAGCATTCATCAGGCGGGCAAGAATGTGAATAAAGGCCGGATAAAACTTGTGCTTAT
TTTTCTTTACGGTCTTTAAAAAGGCCGTAATATCCAGCTGAACGGTCTGGTTATAGGTACATTGAGCAAC
TGACTGAAATGCCTCAAAATGTTCTTTACGATGCCATTGGGATATATCAACGGTGGTATATCCAGTGATT
TTTTTCTCCATTTTAGCTTCCTTAGCTCCTGAAAATCTCGATAACTCAAAAAATACGCCCGGTAGTGATC
TTATTTCATTATGGTGAAAGTTGGAACCTCTTACGTGCCGATCAACGTCTCATTTTCGCCAAAAGTTGGC
CCAGGGCTTCCCGGTATCAACAGGGACACCAGGATTTATTTATTCTGCGAAGTGATCTTCCGTCACAGGT
ATTTATTCGGCGCAAAGTGCGTCGGGTGATGCTGCCAACTTACTGATTTAGTGTATGATGGTGTTTTTGA
GGTGCTCCAGTGGCTTCTGTTTCTATCAGCTGTCCCTCCTGTTCAGCTACTGACGGGGTGGTGCGTAACG
GCAAAAGCACCGCCGGACATCAGCGCTAGTAGCGGAGTGTATACTGGCTTACTATGTTGGCACTGATGAG
GGTGTCAGTGAAGTGCTTCATGTGGCAGGAGAAAAAAGGCTGCACCGGTGCGTCAGCAGAATATGTGATA
CAGGATATATTCCGCTTCCTCGCTCACTGACTCGCTACGCTCGGTCGTTCGACTGCGGCGAGCGGAAATG
GCTTACGAACGGGGCGGAGATTTCCTGGAAGATGCCAGGAAGATACTTAACAGGGAAGTGAGAGGGCCGC
GGCAAAGCCGTTTTTCCATAGGCTCCGCCCCCCTGACAAGCATCACGAAATCTGACGCTCAAATCAGTGG
TGGCGAAACCCGACAGGACTATAAAGATACCAGGCGTTTCCCCCTGGCGGCTCCCTCGTGCGCTCTCCTG
TTCCTGCCTTTCGGTTTACCGGTGTCATTCCGCTGTTATGGCCGCGTTTGTCTCATTCCACGCCTGACAC
TCAGTTCCGGGTAGGCAGTTCGCTCCAAGCTGGACTGTATGCACGAACCCCCCGTTCAGTCCGACCGCTG
CGCCTTATCCGGTAACTATCGTCTTGAGTCCAACCCGGAAAGACATGCAAAAGCACCACTGGCAGCAGCC
ACTGGTAATTGATTTAGAGGAGTTAGTCTTGAAGTCATGCGCCGGTTAAGGCTAAACTGAAAGGACAAGT
TTTGGTGACTGCGCTCCTCCAAGCCAGTTACCTCGGTTCAAAGAGTTGGTAGCTCAGAGAACCTTCGAAA
AACCGCCCTGCAAGGCGGTTTTTTCGTTTTCAGAGCAAGAGATTACGCGCAGACCAAAACGATCTCAAGA
AGATCATCTTATTAATCAGATAAAATATTTCTAGGCTCATGAGCCCGAAGTGGCGAGCCCGATCTTCCCC
ATCGGTGATGTCGGCGATATAGGCGCCAGCAACCGCACCTGTGGCGCCGGTGATGCCGGCCACGATGCGT
CCGGCGTAGAGGATCTGCTCATGTTTGACAGCTTATCATCGATTCAGCTTTTCAGCCGCCGCCAGAACGT
CGTCCGGCTGATGCCTAAATAATTCGCCGCTGCTGTTTTATCGCCATTAAATTTCTCCAGTGCCTGTTGT
GGTGTCAGTAAGCGTGGAGCGGGAGTTTTCGCCGACTCGCGCGCCAGTTCCGGCAGTAGCAGCTGCAAAA
ATTGCGGCGTTAAATCCGGCGTCGGTTCCACACTTAAAAATAGCGCCAGTCGCTCCATCATATTGCGCAG
TTCACGAATATTGCCCGGCCAGTCGTAGTGCACCAGCACGGTTTCGCTTGCCTGTAATCCCTGGCGTAAT
GCGGCAGAAAACGGGGTGGAGAGCGCCGCCAGAGACACTTTCAAAAAGCTTTCCGCCAGTGGCAGAATAT
CCGCCACCCGCTCGCGCAGTGGTGGCAATTGCAGACGCAAAATACTCAGCCGATAAAACAGGTCACGGCG
AAACTGCCCTTGCCGCATATCTTCTTCCAGATTGCAGTGAGTGGCGCTAATGACCCGCACATCCACCGGA
ACAGGCTGATGCCCGCCGACGCGGGTGACCTCTTTTTCTTCCAGCACCCGCAGCAGCCGGGTCTGCAACG
GCAGCGGCATTTCGCCAATCTCATCGAGAAACAGCGTACCTCCGTGGGCGATTTCAAACAGCCCGGCGCG
ACCGCCGCGTCGCGAGCCGGTAAACGCCCCTTCCTCATAGCCAAACAGTTCTGCTTCCAGCAGCGATTCG
GCAATCGCCCCGCAGTTGACTGCAACAAACGGATGCGACTTTTTGCCCTGTCGCGCATCGTGGCGGGCAA
AATATTCCCGATGAATCGCCTGGGCCGCCAGCTCTTTGCCCGTCCCCGTTTCCCCCTCAATCAACACCGC
TGCACTGGAGCGGGCATACAGCAAAATAGTCTGCCGTACTTGTTCCATCTGTGGTGATTGACCGAGCATA
TCGCCCAGCACGTAACGAGTTCTCAGGGCGTTGCGGGTGGCATCGTGAGTGTTATGGCGTAACGACATGC
GCGTCATATCCAGCGCATCGCTGAACGCCTGGCGCACGGTGGCGGCGGAATAGATAAAAATTCCGGTCAT
TCCGGCTTCTTCTGCCAGATCGGTAATCAGCCCCGCGCCGACCACCGCTTCGGTGCCGTTAGCTTTTAGC
TCGTTAATCTGCCCGCGTGCGTCTTCTTCGGTAATGTAGCTACGTTGATCGAGGCGCAAATTAAAGGTTT
TTTGAAACGCCACCAGTGCCGGAATAGTTTCCTGATAAGTGACAACGCCGATAGAAGAGGTGAGTTTTCC
GGCTTTTGCCAGTGCCTGTAACACATCGTAGCCGCTCGGTTTAATCAAAATAACTGGCACTGACAGGCGG
CTTTTCAGGTACGCGCCGTTAGATCCAGCGGCGATGATGGCGTCACAGCGTTCGTTTGCCAGTTTCTTGT
GGATGTAGGTCACCGCTTTTTCAAAGCCAAGCTGGATAGGGGTAATGTTCGCCAGGTGATCAAACTCGAG
GCTGATATCGCGAAACAGCTCGAACAGGCGCGTTACAGATACCGTCCAGATAACCGGTTTGTCGTCATTA
AGCCGTGGTGGATGTGCCATAGCGCACCGCAAAGTTAAGAAACCGAATATTGGGTTTAGTCTTGTTTCAT
AATTGTTGCAATGAAACGCGGTGAAACATTGCCTGAAACGTTAACTGAAACGCATATTTGCGGATTAGTT
CATGACTTTATCTCTAACAAATTGAAATTAAACATTTAATTTTATTAAGGCAATTGTGGCACACCCCTTG
CTTTGTCTTTATCAACGCAAATAACAAGTTGATAACAAGCTAGCGAATTCGAGCTCGGTACCCGGGGATC
CTCTAGAGTCGACCTGCAGGCATGCAGACCTGGTTTTTCTACTGAA
Features (pLannotate 1.2.2; 19 found; start..end, strand, type, name):
     16..732     +  CDS            tonB: TONB_ECOLI - Also known as exbA. Experimental evidence at protein level: Swiss-Prot protein existence level 1. Interacts with outer membrane receptor proteins that carry out high-affinity binding and energy dependent uptake into the periplasmic space of specific substrates such as cobalamin, and various iron compounds (such as iron dicitrate, enterochelin, aerobactin, etc.). In the absence of TonB these receptors bind their substrates but do not carry out active transport. TonB also interacts with some colicins and is involved in the energy-dependent, irreversible steps of bacteriophages phi 8
    837..952     +  ncRNA          5S rRNA: Accession: RF00001 - 5S ribosomal RNA
    956..1042    +  terminator     rrnB T1 terminator: Escherichia coli rrnB; transcription terminator T1 from the E. coli rrnB gene
   1134..1161    +  terminator     rrnB T2 terminator: transcription terminator T2 from the E. coli rrnB gene
   1180..1271    +  promoter       AmpR promoter: bla
   1272..1391    +  CDS            AmpR (fragment): β-lactamase; bla; confers resistance to ampicillin, carbenicillin, and related antibiotics
   1392..1686    +  CDS            bla(M) (fragment): β-lactamase lacking the signal sequence; bla(M); allows cytosolic expression of β-lactamase
   1729..2109    +  rep_origin     M13 ori (sequence partly withheld): M13 bacteriophage origin of replication; arrow indicates direction of (+) strand synthesis
   2295..2528    +  rep_origin     ori (fragment): high-copy-number ColE1/pMB1/pBR322/pUC origin of replication
   2740..3399    -  CDS            CmR: chloramphenicol acetyltransferase; cat; confers resistance to chloramphenicol
   3400..3502    -  promoter       cat promoter: promoter of the E. coli cat gene encoding chloramphenicol acetyltransferase
   3623..3766    +  mobile_element IS1 (fragment): prokaryotic transposable element IS1
   3768..3789    +  misc_feature   bom (fragment): basis of mobility region from pBR322
   3888..3943    -  rep_origin     RSF ori (fragment): Plasmids containing the RSF 1030 origin of replication can be propagated in E. coli cells that contain additional plasmids with compatible origins.
   4031..4576    -  rep_origin     p15A ori: Plasmids containing the medium-copy-number p15A origin of replication can be propagated in E. coli cells that contain a second plasmid with the ColE1 origin.
   4613..4733    -  CDS            TcR (fragment): tetracycline efflux protein; tet; confers resistance to tetracycline
   4743..4762    +  promoter       tet promoter (fragment): E. coli promoter for tetracycline efflux protein gene
   4765..6348    -  CDS            prpR: PRPR_ECOLI - Also known as yahP. Experimental evidence at protein level: Swiss-Prot protein existence level 1. Involved in the transcriptional regulation of the propionate catabolism operon. From Escherichia coli (strain K12).
   6583..6634    +  misc_feature   MCS (fragment): pUC18/19 multiple cloning site
