[The description below was written by a language model from this plasmid's Addgene catalogue record and pLannotate feature annotations shown in this document.]
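Description:
pKP1362 is a bacterial expression plasmid built on the pPro33 backbone that produces an Escherichia coli TonB variant carrying a C18G substitution. The sequenced record is 6,654 nt. Selection is by chloramphenicol, through a cat promoter-driven chloramphenicol acetyltransferase gene. The only complete plasmid replication origin annotated is p15A, which is usually considered medium copy and compatible with ColE1-type plasmids. The catalogue entry nevertheless lists the plasmid as high copy, and the ColE1/pUC-type and RSF origins appear only as fragments. Other backbone remnants include truncated β-lactamase and tetracycline-resistance sequences, an IS1 fragment, a bom fragment and an M13 phage origin. None of the truncated resistance genes would be expected to serve as a functional marker.

The tonB coding sequence is followed by a 5S rRNA segment and the rrnB T1 and T2 transcription terminators. Upstream, on the opposite strand, lies a full-length prpR gene, which encodes the regulator of the propionate catabolism operon, and a fragment of a pUC-type multiple cloning site sits between prpR and the insert. This layout suggests PrpR-regulated, propionate-responsive expression, but no promoter for tonB is annotated in the feature table or named in the record.

TonB couples energy to outer membrane receptors for uptake of iron compounds and cobalamin. According to the depositor, the C18G protein is fully functional. The gene also carries an engineered XhoI site that creates a silent change at Ala165. Residue numbering follows the functional start at the third ATG of the open reading frame, so automated ORF calls may add extra N-terminal residues. The associated work concerns in vivo TonB–FepA interaction sites.
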