Addgene plasmid #167615: pKP1362
Purpose: Express TonB C18G.
Depositing lab: Kathleen Postle. Depositing organization: Pennsylvania State University. Publication: Identification of New In Vivo TonB-FepA Rendezvous Sites. Postle K, Kho K, Gresock M, Ghosh J, Larsen R. bioRxiv 2021.12.08.471779 10.1101/2021.12.08.471779.
Backbone
  Vector backbone: pPro33
  Vector type: Bacterial Expression
Growth in bacteria
  Bacterial resistance: Chloramphenicol, 25 μg/mL
  Growth temperature: 37°C
  Growth strain: DH5alpha
  Copy number: High Copy
Gene/Insert
  Gene/Insert name: tonB C18G
  Species: Escherichia coli
  Mutation: tonB with C18G mutation
  Cloning method: Restriction Enzyme; 5′ cloning site Unknown (unknown if destroyed)
Terms and licenses: Academic/Nonprofit Terms; Industry Terms: Not Available to Industry
Depositor comments: tonB gene contains engineered XhoI site resulting in silent mutation at Ala 165. TonB C18G protein is fully functional PMID: 15612934. Please note that some Genbank listings and Snapgene's ORF recognition software may add additional amino acids to the TonB ORF. Postle and Skare, 1988, PMID: 2839513 demonstrated that the first two Met residues of the open reading frame are not translated and that TonB starts with the third ATG codon. The mutations listed above are numbered based on the functional starting codon.
How to cite: pKP1362 was a gift from Kathleen Postle (Addgene plasmid # 167615 ; http://n2t.net/addgene:167615 ; RRID:Addgene_167615)
